Addgene plasmid #52178: C12-bio-His
Purpose: Expresses full-length Spexin precursor ectodomain in mammalian cells. C-terminal rat Cd4d3+4 tag, biotinylation sequence and His tag.
Depositing lab: Gavin Wright. Depositing organization: Wellcome Sanger Institute. Publication: A human platelet receptor protein microarray identifies FcepsilonR1alpha as an activating PEAR1 ligand. Sun Y, Vandenbriele C, Kauskot A, Verhamme P, Hoylaerts MF, Wright GJ. Mol Cell Proteomics. 2015 Feb 23. pii: mcp.M114.046946. 10.1074/mcp.M114.046946 PubMed 25713122.
Backbone
  Vector backbone: pTT3
  Backbone manufacturer: Yves Durocher, NRC
  Backbone size w/o insert (bp): 6618
  Total vector size (bp): 6986
  Modifications to backbone: Rat CD4 d3+4, enzymatic biotinylation sequence, linker and His tag (CD4d3+4-BioLHis).
  Vector type: Mammalian Expression
Growth in bacteria
  Bacterial resistance: Ampicillin, 100 μg/mL
  Growth temperature: 37°C
  Growth strain: Top10
  Copy number: High Copy
Gene/Insert
  Gene/Insert name: C12 (alt name: Spexin precursor)
  Species: H. sapiens (human)
  Insert size (bp): 368
  Entrez Gene: SPX (a.k.a. C12orf39)
  Promoter: CMV
  Tag / fusion protein: rat CD4 d3+4 (C terminal on backbone); enzymatic biotinylation sequence (C terminal on backbone); His tag (C terminal on backbone)
  Cloning method: Restriction Enzyme; 5′ cloning site NotI (not destroyed); 3′ cloning site AscI (not destroyed)
  Sequencing primers: 5′ CMV-fwd
Resource information
  A portion of this plasmid was derived from a plasmid made by: Insert was chemically synthesised.
Terms and licenses: Academic/Nonprofit Terms; Industry Terms: Not Available to Industry
Depositor comments: Article ref 159
How to cite: C12-bio-His was a gift from Gavin Wright (Addgene plasmid # 52178 ; http://n2t.net/addgene:52178 ; RRID:Addgene_52178)
