[The description below was written by a language model from this plasmid's Addgene catalogue record and pLannotate feature annotations shown in this document.]
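Description:
C12-bio-His is a 6,986 bp mammalian expression plasmid built on the pTT3 backbone, designed to produce a secreted, tagged form of the human spexin precursor (SPX, also known as C12orf39). In bacteria it is maintained at high copy from a ColE1/pUC-type origin and selected with ampicillin through the β-lactamase gene. The backbone also carries a fragment of the Epstein-Barr virus oriP, which allows episomal retention and higher yields in cells that supply EBNA1, a typical feature of transient-expression vectors of this family. Short lac, tet and bla fragments annotated between the origin and the expression cassette appear to be cloning-vector remnants with no stated function.

Expression is driven by the CMV immediate early enhancer and promoter, followed by adenovirus-derived leader and splice elements and a chimeric intron fragment that promote efficient processing of the transcript. The region annotated as a reverse-strand adenoviral terminal protein fragment most likely reflects this leader sequence rather than a real coding region. The chemically synthesised insert of about 368 bp sits between retained NotI and AscI sites. The annotation also detects a fragment resembling a mouse immunoglobulin heavy chain signal sequence just upstream of it. SPX is fused in frame at its C terminus to domains 3 and 4 of rat CD4, and the catalogue entry states that an enzymatic biotinylation sequence, a linker and a His tag follow, although these small tags are not individually annotated. A rabbit β-globin polyadenylation signal terminates the transcript. The CD4 domains act as an antibody-recognisable spacer, the biotinylation sequence allows oriented capture on streptavidin, and the His tag supports affinity purification. The associated work used such proteins in a human platelet receptor protein microarray to screen for extracellular interactions.
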