Features (pLannotate 1.2.2; 19 found; start..end, strand, type, name):
    713..768     +  polyA_signal   β-globin poly(A) signal: rabbit β-globin polyadenylation signal (Gil and Proudfoot, 1987)
   1282..2963    -  rep_origin     oriP (fragment): Epstein-Barr virus oriP replication origin (Yates et al., 2000)
   3090..3194    +  promoter       AmpR promoter: bla
   3195..4055    +  CDS            AmpR: β-lactamase; bla; confers resistance to ampicillin, carbenicillin, and related antibiotics
   4226..4814    +  rep_origin     ori: high-copy-number ColE1/pMB1/pBR322/pUC origin of replication
   4997..5089    +  CDS            lacI (fragment): lac repressor; lacI; The lac repressor binds to the lac operator to inhibit transcription in E. coli. This inhibition can be relieved by adding lactose or isopropyl-β-D-thiogalactopyranoside (IPTG).
   5102..5123    +  protein_bind   CAP binding site: CAP binding activates transcription in the presence of cAMP. E. coli catabolite activator protein
   5138..5168    +  promoter       lac promoter: promoter for the E. coli lac operon
   5176..5192    +  protein_bind   lac operator: The lac repressor binds to the lac operator to inhibit transcription in E. coli. This inhibition can be relieved by adding lactose or isopropyl-β-D-thiogalactopyranoside (IPTG). lac repressor encoded by lacI
   5262..5278    +  promoter       tet promoter (fragment): E. coli promoter for tetracycline efflux protein gene
   5288..5313    -  CDS            bla(M) (fragment): β-lactamase lacking the signal sequence; bla(M); allows cytosolic expression of β-lactamase
   5487..5866    +  enhancer       CMV enhancer: human cytomegalovirus immediate early enhancer
   5868..6067    +  promoter       CMV promoter: human cytomegalovirus (CMV) immediate early promoter
   6135..6173    +  misc_feature   Ad SA (fragment): adenovirus major late transcript splice acceptor (Friedrich and Soriano, 1991)
   6206..6415    -  CDS            PTP (fragment): TERM_ADE02 - Experimental evidence at protein level: Swiss-Prot protein existence level 1. Protein covalently bound to the viral DNA that acts as a primer for viral genomic replication by DNA strand displacement. Assembles on the viral origin of replication in an initiation complex with viral polymerase, DBP, host NFIA and host POU2F1/OCT1. During initiation, the polymerase covalently couples the first dCTP with Ser- 580 of pTP. The terminal protein stimulates the template activity over 20 fold compared to protein-free templates. Neo-synthesized viral genomes are linked to two preterminal prot
   6446..6535    +  intron         chimeric intron (fragment): chimera between introns from adenovirus and immunoglobulin heavy chain genes
   6554..6600    +  CDS            IgH signal sequence (fragment): signal sequence from the mouse immunoglobulin heavy chain variable region
   6631..6978    +  CDS            SPX: SPXN_HUMAN - Also known as C12orf39. Experimental evidence at protein level: Swiss-Prot protein existence level 1. [Spexin-2]: Intracerebroventricular administration of the peptide induces a decrease in heart rate, but no change in arterial pressure, and an increase in urine flow rate. Intraventricular administration of the peptide induces antinociceptive activity (By similarity). From Homo sapiens (Human).
   6979..553     +  CDS            Cd4 (fragment) (across the origin): CD4_RAT - Experimental evidence at protein level: Swiss-Prot protein existence level 1. Integral membrane glycoprotein that plays an essential role in the immune response and serves multiple functions in responses against both external and internal offenses. In T-cells, functions primarily as a coreceptor for MHC class II molecule:peptide complex. The antigens presented by class II peptides are derived from extracellular proteins while class I peptides are derived from cytosolic proteins. Interacts simultaneously with the T-cell receptor (TCR) and the MHC class II presented by antigen presenti
>Addgene plasmid #52178 | C12-bio-His | depositor full sequence | sequence record 80542 | C12-bio-His sequence 6986 bps
GTCGACCTCCATCACGGCCTATAAGAGTGAGGGGGAGTCAGCGGAGTTCTCCTTCCCACTCAACCTTGGA
GAGGAAAGCCTGCAGGGAGAGTTGAGATGGAAGGCAGAGAAGGCTCCTTCTTCCCAGTCCTGGATCACCT
TCTCCCTAAAGAACCAAAAGGTGTCTGTGCAGAAGTCTACTAGCAACCCCAAGTTCCAGCTGTCCGAAAC
GCTCCCACTCACCCTTCAGATACCCCAGGTCTCCCTTCAGTTTGCTGGTTCTGGCAACCTGACCCTGACT
CTGGACAGAGGGATACTGTATCAGGAAGTGAACCTGGTGGTGATGAAAGTGACTCAGCCCGACAGCAACA
CTTTGACCTGTGAGGTGATGGGACCCACCTCACCCAAGATGAGACTGATCTTGAAGCAGGAGAATCAGGA
GGCCAGGGTCTCCAGGCAGGAGAAAGTGATTCAAGTGCAGGCCCCTGAAGCAGGGGTGTGGCAATGTCTA
CTGAGTGAAGGTGAAGAGGTCAAGATGGACTCCAAGATCCAGGTTTTATCCAAAGGGTTGAATTCCGGCA
GCCTGCACCACATCCTGGACGCCCAGAAGATGCTGTGGAACCACAGGGACAGGAACCTGCCTCCTCTGGC
CCCTCTGGGCCCCCACCACCATCACCACCATTGAGTCTAGACACGTGATTAATTAAGGATCCCCCGACCT
CGACCTCTGGCTAATAAAGGAAATTTATTTTCATTGCAATAGTGTGTTGGAATTTTTTGTGTCTCTCACT
CGGAAGGACATATGGGAGGGCAAATCATTTGGTCGAGATCCCTCGGAGATCTCTAGCTAGAGGATCGATC
CCCGCCCCGGACGAACTAAACCTGACTACGACATCTCTGCCCCTTCTTCGCGGGGCAGTGCATGTAATCC
CTTCAGTTGGTTGGTACAACTTGCCAACTGGGCCCTGTTCCACATGTGACACGGGGGGGGACCAAACACA
AAGGGGTTCTCTGACTGTAGTTGACATCCTTATAAATGGATGTGCACATTTGCCAACACTGAGTGGCTTT
CATCCTGGAGCAGACTTTGCAGTCTGTGGACTGCAACACAACATTGCCTTTATGTGTAACTCTTGGCTGA
AGCTCTTACACCAATGCTGGGGGACATGTACCTCCCAGGGGCCCAGGAAGACTACGGGAGGCTACACCAA
CGTCAATCAGAGGGGCCTGTGTAGCTACCGATAAGCGGACCCTCAAGAGGGCATTAGCAATAGTGTTTAT
AAGGCCCCCTTGTTAACCCTAAACGGGTAGCATATGCTTCCCGGGTAGTAGTATATACTATCCAGACTAA
CCCTAATTCAATAGCATATGTTACCCAACGGGAAGCATATGCTATCGAATTAGGGTTAGTAAAAGGGTCC
TAAGGAACAGCGATATCTCCCACCCCATGAGCTGTCACGGTTTTATTTACATGGGGTCAGGATTCCACGA
GGGTAGTGAACCATTTTAGTCACAAGGGCAGTGGCTGAAGATCAAGGAGCGGGCAGTGAACTCTCCTGAA
TCTTCGCCTGCTTCTTCATTCTCCTTCGTTTAGCTAATAGAATAACTGCTGAGTTGTGAACAGTAAGGTG
TATGTGAGGTGCTCGAAAACAAGGTTTCAGGTGACGCCCCCAGAATAAAATTTGGACGGGGGGTTCAGTG
GTGGCATTGTGCTATGACACCAATATAACCCTCACAAACCCCTTGGGCAATAAATACTAGTGTAGGAATG
AAACATTCTGAATATCTTTAACAATAGAAATCCATGGGGTGGGGACAAGCCGTAAAGACTGGATGTCCAT
CTCACACGAATTTATGGCTATGGGCAACACATAATCCTAGTGCAATATGATACTGGGGTTATTAAGATGT
GTCCCAGGCAGGGACCAAGACAGGTGAACCATGTTGTTACACTCTATTTGTAACAAGGGGAAAGAGAGTG
GACGCCGACAGCAGCGGACTCCACTGGTTGTCTCTAACACCCCCGAAAATTAAACGGGGCTCCACGCCAA
TGGGGCCCATAAACAAAGACAAGTGGCCACTCTTTTTTTTGAAATTGTGGAGTGGGGGCACGCGTCAGCC
CCCACACGCCGCCCTGCGGTTTTGGACTGTAAAATAAGGGTGTAATAACTTGGCTGATTGTAACCCCGCT
AACCACTGCGGTCAAACCACTTGCCCACAAAACCACTAATGGCACCCCGGGGAATACCTGCATAAGTAGG
TGGGCGGGCCAAGATAGGGGCGCGATTGCTGCGATCTGGAGGACAAATTACACACACTTGCGCCTGAGCG
CCAAGCACAGGGTTGTTGGTCCTCATATTCACGAGGTCGCTGAGAGCACGGTGGGCTAATGTTGCCATGG
GTAGCATATACTACCCAAATATCTGGATAGCATATGCTATCCTAATCTATATCTGGGTAGCATAGGCTAT
CCTAATCTATATCTGGGTAGCATATGCTATCCTAATCTATATCTGGGTAGTATATGCTATCCTAATTTAT
ATCTGGGTAGCATAGGCTATCCTAATCTATATCTGGGTAGCATATGCTATCCTAATCTATATCTGGGTAG
TATATGCTATCCTAATCTGTATCCGGGTAGCATATGCTATCCTAATAGAGATTAGGGTAGTATATGCTAT
CCTAATTTATATCTGGGTAGCATATACTACCCAAATATCTGGATAGCATATGCTATCCTAATCTATATCT
GGGTAGCATATGCTATCCTAATCTATATCTGGGTAGCATAGGCTATCCTAATCTATATCTGGGTAGCATA
TGCTATCCTAATCTATATCTGGGTAGTATATGCTATCCTAATTTATATCTGGGTAGCATAGGCTATCCTA
ATCTATATCTGGGTAGCATATGCTATCCTAATCTATATCTGGGTAGTATATGCTATCCTAATCTGTATCC
GGGTAGCATATGCTATCCTCATGATAAGCTGTCAAACATGAGAATTTTCTTGAAGACGAAAGGGCCTCGT
GATACGCCTATTTTTATAGGTTAATGTCATGATAATAATGGTTTCTTAGACGTCAGGTGGCACTTTTCGG
GGAAATGTGCGCGGAACCCCTATTTGTTTATTTTTCTAAATACATTCAAATATGTATCCGCTCATGAGAC
AATAACCCTGATAAATGCTTCAATAATATTGAAAAAGGAAGAGTATGAGTATTCAACATTTCCGTGTCGC
CCTTATTCCCTTTTTTGCGGCATTTTGCCTTCCTGTTTTTGCTCACCCAGAAACGCTGGTGAAAGTAAAA
GATGCTGAAGATCAGTTGGGTGCACGAGTGGGTTACATCGAACTGGATCTCAACAGCGGTAAGATCCTTG
AGAGTTTTCGCCCCGAAGAACGTTTTCCAATGATGAGCACTTTTAAAGTTCTGCTATGTGGCGCGGTATT
ATCCCGTGTTGACGCCGGGCAAGAGCAACTCGGTCGCCGCATACACTATTCTCAGAATGACTTGGTTGAG
TACTCACCAGTCACAGAAAAGCATCTTACGGATGGCATGACAGTAAGAGAATTATGCAGTGCTGCCATAA
CCATGAGTGATAACACTGCGGCCAACTTACTTCTGACAACGATCGGAGGACCGAAGGAGCTAACCGCTTT
TTTGCACAACATGGGGGATCATGTAACTCGCCTTGATCGTTGGGAACCGGAGCTGAATGAAGCCATACCA
AACGACGAGCGTGACACCACGATGCCTGCAGCAATGGCAACAACGTTGCGCAAACTATTAACTGGCGAAC
TACTTACTCTAGCTTCCCGGCAACAATTAATAGACTGGATGGAGGCGGATAAAGTTGCAGGACCACTTCT
GCGCTCGGCCCTTCCGGCTGGCTGGTTTATTGCTGATAAATCTGGAGCCGGTGAGCGTGGGTCTCGCGGT
ATCATTGCAGCACTGGGGCCAGATGGTAAGCCCTCCCGTATCGTAGTTATCTACACGACGGGGAGTCAGG
CAACTATGGATGAACGAAATAGACAGATCGCTGAGATAGGTGCCTCACTGATTAAGCATTGGTAACTGTC
AGACCAAGTTTACTCATATATACTTTAGATTGATTTAAAACTTCATTTTTAATTTAAAAGGATCTAGGTG
AAGATCCTTTTTGATAATCTCATGACCAAAATCCCTTAACGTGAGTTTTCGTTCCACTGAGCGTCAGACC
CCGTAGAAAAGATCAAAGGATCTTCTTGAGATCCTTTTTTTCTGCGCGTAATCTGCTGCTTGCAAACAAA
AAAACCACCGCTACCAGCGGTGGTTTGTTTGCCGGATCAAGAGCTACCAACTCTTTTTCCGAAGGTAACT
GGCTTCAGCAGAGCGCAGATACCAAATACTGTTCTTCTAGTGTAGCCGTAGTTAGGCCACCACTTCAAGA
ACTCTGTAGCACCGCCTACATACCTCGCTCTGCTAATCCTGTTACCAGTGGCTGCTGCCAGTGGCGATAA
GTCGTGTCTTACCGGGTTGGACTCAAGACGATAGTTACCGGATAAGGCGCAGCGGTCGGGCTGAACGGGG
GGTTCGTGCACACAGCCCAGCTTGGAGCGAACGACCTACACCGAACTGAGATACCTACAGCGTGAGCTAT
GAGAAAGCGCCACGCTTCCCGAAGGGAGAAAGGCGGACAGGTATCCGGTAAGCGGCAGGGTCGGAACAGG
AGAGCGCACGAGGGAGCTTCCAGGGGGAAACGCCTGGTATCTTTATAGTCCTGTCGGGTTTCGCCACCTC
TGACTTGAGCGTCGATTTTTGTGATGCTCGTCAGGGGGGCGGAGCCTATGGAAAAACGCCAGCAACGCGG
CCTTTTTACGGTTCCTGGCCTTTTGCTGGCCTTTTGCTCACATGTTCTTTCCTGCGTTATCCCCTGATTC
TGTGGATAACCGTATTACCGCCTTTGAGTGAGCTGATACCGCTCGCCGCAGCCGAACGACCGAGCGCAGC
GAGTCAGTGAGCGAGGAAGCGGAAGAGCGCCCAATACGCAAACCGCCTCTCCCCGCGCGTTGGCCGATTC
ATTAATGCAGCTGGCACGACAGGTTTCCCGACTGGAAAGCGGGCAGTGAGCGCAACGCAATTAATGTGAG
TTAGCTCACTCATTAGGCACCCCAGGCTTTACACTTTATGCTTCCGGCTCGTATGTTGTGTGGAATTGTG
AGCGGATAACAATTTCACACAGGAAACAGCTATGACCATGATTACGCCAAGCTCTAGCTAGAGGTCGACC
AATTCTCATGTTTGACAGCTTATCATCGCAGATCCGGGCAACGTTGTTGCCATTGCTGCAGGCGCAGAAC
TGGTAGGTATGGAAGATCTATACATTGAATCAATATTGGCAATTAGCCATATTAGTCATTGGTTATATAG
CATAAATCAATATTGGCTATTGGCCATTGCATACGTTGTATCTATATCATAATATGTACATTTATATTGG
CTCATGTCCAATATGACCGCCATGTTGACATTGATTATTGACTAGTTATTAATAGTAATCAATTACGGGG
TCATTAGTTCATAGCCCATATATGGAGTTCCGCGTTACATAACTTACGGTAAATGGCCCGCCTGGCTGAC
CGCCCAACGACCCCCGCCCATTGACGTCAATAATGACGTATGTTCCCATAGTAACGCCAATAGGGACTTT
CCATTGACGTCAATGGGTGGAGTATTTACGGTAAACTGCCCACTTGGCAGTACATCAAGTGTATCATATG
CCAAGTCCGCCCCCTATTGACGTCAATGACGGTAAATGGCCCGCCTGGCATTATGCCCAGTACATGACCT
TACGGGACTTTCCTACTTGGCAGTACATCTACGTATTAGTCATCGCTATTACCATGGTGATGCGGTTTTG
GCAGTACACCAATGGGCGTGGATAGCGGTTTGACTCACGGGGATTTCCAAGTCTCCACCCCATTGACGTC
AATGGGAGTTTGTTTTGGCACCAAAATCAACGGGACTTTCCAAAATGTCGTAATAACCCCGCCCCGTTGA
CGCAAATGGGCGGTAGGCGTGTACGGTGGGAGGTCTATATAAGCAGAGCTCGTTTAGTGAACCGTCAGAT
CCTCACTCTCTTCCGCATCGCTGTCTGCGAGGGCCAGCTGTTGGGCTCGCGGTTGAGGACAAACTCTTCG
CGGTCTTTCCAGTACTCTTGGATCGGAAACCCGTCGGCCTCCGAACGGTACTCCGCCACCGAGGGACCTG
AGCGAGTCCGCATCGACCGGATCGGAAAACCTCTCGAGAAAGGCGTCTAACCAGTCACAGTCGCAAGGTA
GGCTGAGCACCGTGGCGGGCGGCAGCGGGTGGCGGTCGGGGTTGTTTCTGGCGGAGGTGCTGCTGATGAT
GTAATTAAAGTAGGCGGTCTTGAGACGGCGGATGGTCGAGGTGAGGTGTGGCAGGCTTGAGATCCAGCTG
TTGGGGTGAGTACTCCCTCTCAAAAGCGGGCATTACTTCTGCGCTAAGATTGTCAGTTTCCAAAAACGAG
GAGGATTTGATATTCACCTGGCCCGATCTGGCCATACACTTGAGTGACAATGACATCCACTTTGCCTTTC
TCTCCACAGGTGTCCACTCCCAGGTCCAAGTTTAAACTGCGGCCGCCACCATGGCCGGACTGAGAAGCCT
GGCCGCCACAACCCTGGCCCTGTTTCTGGTGTTCGTGTTCCTGGGCAACAGCAGCTGCGCCCCTCAGCGG
CTGCTGGAAAGACGGAACTGGACCCCCCAGGCCATGCTGTACCTGAAGGGCGCCCAGGGCAGAAGATTCA
TCAGCGACCAGAGCCGGCGGAAGGACCTGAGCGACAGACCCCTGCCCGAGAGAAGAAGCCCCAACCCCCA
GCTGCTGACAATCCCCGAGGCCGCCACTATCCTGCTGGCTTCTCTGCAGAAGTCCCCCGAGGACGAGGAA
AAGAACTTCGACCAGACCCGGTTCCTGGAAGATAGCCTGCTGAACTGGGGCGCGCC
