>Addgene plasmid #52178 | C12-bio-His | addgene partial sequence | sequence record 93866 | rb_glob_PA_term-R 5'-CCCATATGTCCTTCCGAGTG-3'
AATAAATTTCCTTTATTAGCCAGAGGTCGAGGTCGGGGGATCCTTAATTAATCACGTGTCTAGACTCAAT
GGTGGTGATGGTGGTGGGGGCCCAGAGGGGCCAGAGGAGGCAGGTTCCTGTCCCTGTGGTTCCACAGCAT
CTTCTGGGCGTCCAGGATGTGGTGCAGGCTGCCGGAATTCAACCCTTTGGATAAAACCTGGATCTTGGAG
TCCATCTTGACCTCTTCACCTTCACTCAGTAGACATTGCCACACCCCTGCTTCAGGGGCCTGCACTTGAA
TCACTTTCTCCTGCCTGGAGACCCTGGCCTCCTGATTCTCCTGCTTCAAGATCAGTCTCATCTTGGGTGA
GGTGGGTCCCATCACCTCACAGGTCAAAGTGTTGCTGTCGGGCTGAGTCACTTTCATCACCACCAGGTTC
ACTTCCTGATACAGTATCCCTCTGTCCAGAGTCAGGGTCAGGTTGCCAGAACCAGCAAACTGAAGGGAGA
CCTGGGGTATCTGAAGGGTGAGTGGGAGCGTTTCGGACAGCTGGAACTTGGGGTTGCTAGTAGACTTCTG
CACAGACACCTTTTGGTTCTTTAGGGAGAAGGTGATCCAGGACTGGGAAGAAGGAGCCTTCTCTGCCTTC
CATCTCAACTCTCCCTGCAGGCTTTCCTCTCCAAGGTTGAGTGGGAAGGAGAACTCCGCTGACTCCCCCT
CACTCTTATAGGCCGTGATGGAGGTCGACGGCGCGCCCCAGTTCAGCAGGCTATCTTCCAGGAACCGGGT
CTGGTCGAAGTTCTTTTCCTCGTCCTCGG
