>Addgene plasmid #52178 | C12-bio-His | addgene partial sequence | sequence record 94243 | pMT2-F 5'-TTGCCTTTCTCTCCACAGGT-3'
CTGCGGCCGCCACCATGGCCGGACTGAGAAGCCTGGCCGCCACAACCCTGGCCCTGTTTCTGGTGTTCGT
GTTCCTGGGCAACAGCAGCTGCGCCCCTCAGCGGCTGCTGGAAAGACGGAACTGGACCCCCCAGGCCATG
CTGTACCTGAAGGGCGCCCAGGGCAGAAGATTCATCAGCGACCAGAGCCGGCGGAAGGACCTGAGCGACA
GACCCCTGCCCGAGAGAAGAAGCCCCAACCCCCAGCTGCTGACAATCCCCGAGGCCGCCACTATCCTGCT
GGCTTCTCTGCAGAAGTCCCCCGAGGACGAGGAAAAGAACTTCGACCAGACCCGGTTCCTGGAAGATAGC
CTGCTGAACTGGGGCGCGCCGTCGACCTCCATCACGGCCTATAAGAGTGAGGGGGAGTCAGCGGAGTTCT
CCTTCCCACTCAACCTTGGAGAGGAAAGCCTGCAGGGAGAGTTGAGATGGAAGGCAGAGAAGGCTCCTTC
TTCCCAGTCCTGGATCACCTTCTCCCTAAAGAACCAAAAGGTGTCTGTGCAGAAGTCTACTAGCAACCCC
AAGTTCCAGCTGTCCGAAACGCTCCCACTCACCCTTCAGATACCCCAGGTCTCCCTTCAGTTTGCTGGTT
CTGGCAACCTGACCCTGACTCTGGACAGAGGGATACTGTATCAGGAAGTGAACCTGGTGGTGATGAAAGT
GACTCAGCCCGACAGCAACACTTTGACCTGTGAGGTGATGGGACCCACCTCACCCAAGATGAGACTGATC
TTGAAGCAGGAGAATCAGGAGGCCAGGGTCTCCAGGCAGGAGAAAGTGATTCAAGTGCAGGCCCCTGAAG
CAGGGGTGTGGCAATGTCTACTGAGTGAAGGTGAAGAGGTCAAGATGGACTCCAAGATCCAGGT
